Addgene plasmid #209790: PABPC1_544-626_pGEX6P1
Purpose: Bacterial expression of PABPC1 Mlle domain
Depositing lab: Kalle Gehring. Depositing organization: McGill University. Publication: Structural basis of binding of P-body-associated proteins GW182 and ataxin-2 by the Mlle domain of poly(A)-binding protein. Kozlov G, Safaee N, Rosenauer A, Gehring K. J Biol Chem. 2010 Apr 30;285(18):13599-606. doi: 10.1074/jbc.M109.089540. Epub 2010 Feb 24. PubMed 20181956.
Backbone
  Vector backbone: pGEX-6P-1
  Backbone manufacturer: Amersham
  Backbone size w/o insert (bp): 4984
  Vector type: Bacterial Expression
Growth in bacteria
  Bacterial resistance: Ampicillin, 100 μg/mL
  Growth temperature: 37°C
  Growth strain: DH5alpha
  Copy number: High Copy
Gene/Insert
  Gene/Insert name: Mlle domain of PABPC1 (alt name: PABC domain of PABPC1)
  Species: H. sapiens (human)
  Mutation: aa 544-626 only
  Entrez Gene: PABPC1 (a.k.a. PAB1, PABP, PABP1, PABPC2, PABPL1)
  Promoter: tac
  Tag / fusion protein: GST (N terminal on backbone)
  Cloning method: Restriction Enzyme; 5′ cloning site BamHI (not destroyed); 3′ cloning site EcoRI (not destroyed)
  Sequencing primers: 5′ pGEX Fwd; 3′ pGEX Rev
Terms and licenses: Academic/Nonprofit Terms; Industry Terms: Not Available to Industry
How to cite: PABPC1_544-626_pGEX6P1 was a gift from Kalle Gehring (Addgene plasmid # 209790 ; http://n2t.net/addgene:209790 ; RRID:Addgene_209790)
