[The description below was written by a language model from this plasmid's Addgene catalogue record and pLannotate feature annotations shown in this document.]
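Description:
PABPC1_544-626_pGEX6P1 is a bacterial expression plasmid built on the pGEX-6P-1 backbone for producing the C-terminal Mlle (also called PABC) domain of human poly(A)-binding protein PABPC1 as a glutathione S-transferase fusion in E. coli. The sequenced plasmid is 5,218 nt. It replicates from a high-copy ColE1/pMB1-type origin and is selected with ampicillin through the β-lactamase (AmpR) gene and its own promoter. Short annotated fragments of rop, bom, lacZα and an E. coli yciV-like segment are backbone remnants with no evident role in the expression cassette.

Expression is driven by the hybrid trp/lac tac promoter, followed by a lac operator. The plasmid also carries lacI with its promoter, so the repressor is supplied in cis and transcription stays repressed until it is induced with IPTG. Downstream lies the Schistosoma japonicum GST coding sequence, followed in frame by the insert encoding residues 544–626 of PABPC1, cloned between BamHI and EcoRI sites that are both retained. The automated annotation labels this roughly 275 nt segment as a fragment of Xenopus embryonic PABP. This most likely reflects homology matching to a conserved domain, since the catalogue record gives the insert as human. The N-terminal GST tag allows affinity purification on glutathione resin. The pGEX-6P series normally includes a protease cleavage site between GST and the insert for tag removal, although that site is not annotated in the feature table.

The construct is intended for recombinant production of the isolated Mlle domain. The associated publication concerns the structural basis of this domain's binding to the P-body-associated proteins GW182 and ataxin-2, which suggests use in structural and binding studies.
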