Features (pLannotate 1.2.2; 17 found; start..end, strand, type, name):
    182..210     +  promoter       tac promoter: strong E. coli promoter; hybrid between the trp and lac UV5 promoters
    218..234     +  protein_bind   lac operator: The lac repressor binds to the lac operator to inhibit transcription in E. coli. This inhibition can be relieved by adding lactose or isopropyl-β-D-thiogalactopyranoside (IPTG). lac repressor encoded by lacI
    257..910     +  CDS            GST26_SCHJA: Experimental evidence at protein level: Swiss-Prot protein existence level 1. GST isoenzymes appear to play a central role in the parasite detoxification system. Other functions are also suspected including a role in increasing the solubility of haematin in the parasite gut. From Schistosoma japonicum (Blood fluke).
    923..1198    +  CDS            epabp-a (fragment): EPABA_XENLA - Also known as epab From Xenopus laevis (African clawed frog).
   1234..1273    +  CDS            rop (fragment): Rop protein, which maintains plasmids at low copy number; rop
   1375..1415    +  misc_feature   bom (fragment): basis of mobility region from pBR322
   1520..1624    +  promoter       AmpR promoter: bla
   1625..2485    +  CDS            AmpR: β-lactamase; bla; confers resistance to ampicillin, carbenicillin, and related antibiotics
   2656..3244    +  rep_origin     ori: high-copy-number ColE1/pMB1/pBR322/pUC origin of replication
   3430..3481    -  misc_feature   bom (fragment): basis of mobility region from pBR322
   3488..3565    +  promoter       lacI promoter: lacI
   3566..4648    +  CDS            lacI: lac repressor; lacI; The lac repressor binds to the lac operator to inhibit transcription in E. coli. This inhibition can be relieved by adding lactose or isopropyl-β-D-thiogalactopyranoside (IPTG).
   4661..4682    +  protein_bind   CAP binding site: CAP binding activates transcription in the presence of cAMP. E. coli catabolite activator protein
   4697..4727    +  promoter       lac promoter: promoter for the E. coli lac operon
   4735..4751    +  protein_bind   lac operator: The lac repressor binds to the lac operator to inhibit transcription in E. coli. This inhibition can be relieved by adding lactose or isopropyl-β-D-thiogalactopyranoside (IPTG). lac repressor encoded by lacI
   4771..4944    +  CDS            lacZα: LacZα fragment of β-galactosidase; lacZ fragment
   5208..106     -  CDS            yciV (fragment) (across the origin): RNAAM_ECOLI - Also known as trpH From Escherichia coli (strain K12).
>Addgene plasmid #209790 | PABPC1_544-626_pGEX6P1 | addgene full sequence | sequence record 414033 | Addgene NGS Result
GCTTATCGACTGCACGGTGCACCAATGCTTCTGGCGTCAGGCAGCCATCGGAAGCTGTGGTATGGCTGTG
CAGGTCGTAAATCACTGCATAATTCGTGTCGCTCAAGGCGCACTCCCGTTCTGGATAATGTTTTTTGCGC
CGACATCATAACGGTTCTGGCAAATATTCTGAAATGAGCTGTTGACAATTAATCATCGGCTCGTATAATG
TGTGGAATTGTGAGCGGATAACAATTTCACACAGGAAACAGTATTCATGTCCCCTATACTAGGTTATTGG
AAAATTAAGGGCCTTGTGCAACCCACTCGACTTCTTTTGGAATATCTTGAAGAAAAATATGAAGAGCATT
TGTATGAGCGCGATGAAGGTGATAAATGGCGAAACAAAAAGTTTGAATTGGGTTTGGAGTTTCCCAATCT
TCCTTATTATATTGATGGTGATGTTAAATTAACACAGTCTATGGCCATCATACGTTATATAGCTGACAAG
CACAACATGTTGGGTGGTTGTCCAAAAGAGCGTGCAGAGATTTCAATGCTTGAAGGAGCGGTTTTGGATA
TTAGATACGGTGTTTCGAGAATTGCATATAGTAAAGACTTTGAAACTCTCAAAGTTGATTTTCTTAGCAA
GCTACCTGAAATGCTGAAAATGTTCGAAGATCGTTTATGTCATAAAACATATTTAAATGGTGATCATGTA
ACCCATCCTGACTTCATGTTGTATGACGCTCTTGATGTTGTTTTATACATGGACCCAATGTGCCTGGATG
CGTTCCCAAAATTAGTTTGTTTTAAAAAACGTATTGAAGCTATCCCACAAATTGATAAGTACTTGAAATC
CAGCAAGTATATAGCATGGCCTTTGCAGGGCTGGCAAGCCACGTTTGGTGGTGGCGACCATCCTCCAAAA
TCGGATCTGGAAGTTCTGTTCCAGGGGCCCCTGGGATCCCCTTTGACTGCTTCCATGTTGGCATCTGCCC
CTCCTCAAGAGCAAAAGCAAATGTTGGGTGAACGGCTGTTTCCTCTTATTCAAGCCATGCACCCTACTCT
TGCTGGTAAAATCACTGGCATGTTGTTGGAGATTGATAATTCAGAACTTCTTCATATGCTCGAGTCTCCA
GAGTCACTCCGTTCTAAGGTTGATGAAGCTGTAGCTGTACTACAAGCCCACCAAGCTAAAGAGGCTGCCC
AGAAAGCATGACTCGAGCGGCCGCATCGTGACTGACTGACGATCTGCCTCGCGCGTTTCGGTGATGACGG
TGAAAACCTCTGACACATGCAGCTCCCGGAGACGGTCACAGCTTGTCTGTAAGCGGATGCCGGGAGCAGA
CAAGCCCGTCAGGGCGCGTCAGCGGGTGTTGGCGGGTGTCGGGGCGCAGCCATGACCCAGTCACGTAGCG
ATAGCGGAGTGTATAATTCTTGAAGACGAAAGGGCCTCGTGATACGCCTATTTTTATAGGTTAATGTCAT
GATAATAATGGTTTCTTAGACGTCAGGTGGCACTTTTCGGGGAAATGTGCGCGGAACCCCTATTTGTTTA
TTTTTCTAAATACATTCAAATATGTATCCGCTCATGAGACAATAACCCTGATAAATGCTTCAATAATATT
GAAAAAGGAAGAGTATGAGTATTCAACATTTCCGTGTCGCCCTTATTCCCTTTTTTGCGGCATTTTGCCT
TCCTGTTTTTGCTCACCCAGAAACGCTGGTGAAAGTAAAAGATGCTGAAGATCAGTTGGGTGCACGAGTG
GGTTACATCGAACTGGATCTCAACAGCGGTAAGATCCTTGAGAGTTTTCGCCCCGAAGAACGTTTTCCAA
TGATGAGCACTTTTAAAGTTCTGCTATGTGGCGCGGTATTATCCCGTGTTGACGCCGGGCAAGAGCAACT
CGGTCGCCGCATACACTATTCTCAGAATGACTTGGTTGAGTACTCACCAGTCACAGAAAAGCATCTTACG
GATGGCATGACAGTAAGAGAATTATGCAGTGCTGCCATAACCATGAGTGATAACACTGCGGCCAACTTAC
TTCTGACAACGATCGGAGGACCGAAGGAGCTAACCGCTTTTTTGCACAACATGGGGGATCATGTAACTCG
CCTTGATCGTTGGGAACCGGAGCTGAATGAAGCCATACCAAACGACGAGCGTGACACCACGATGCCTGCA
GCAATGGCAACAACGTTGCGCAAACTATTAACTGGCGAACTACTTACTCTAGCTTCCCGGCAACAATTAA
TAGACTGGATGGAGGCGGATAAAGTTGCAGGACCACTTCTGCGCTCGGCCCTTCCGGCTGGCTGGTTTAT
TGCTGATAAATCTGGAGCCGGTGAGCGTGGGTCTCGCGGTATCATTGCAGCACTGGGGCCAGATGGTAAG
CCCTCCCGTATCGTAGTTATCTACACGACGGGGAGTCAGGCAACTATGGATGAACGAAATAGACAGATCG
CTGAGATAGGTGCCTCACTGATTAAGCATTGGTAACTGTCAGACCAAGTTTACTCATATATACTTTAGAT
TGATTTAAAACTTCATTTTTAATTTAAAAGGATCTAGGTGAAGATCCTTTTTGATAATCTCATGACCAAA
ATCCCTTAACGTGAGTTTTCGTTCCACTGAGCGTCAGACCCCGTAGAAAAGATCAAAGGATCTTCTTGAG
ATCCTTTTTTTCTGCGCGTAATCTGCTGCTTGCAAACAAAAAAACCACCGCTACCAGCGGTGGTTTGTTT
GCCGGATCAAGAGCTACCAACTCTTTTTCCGAAGGTAACTGGCTTCAGCAGAGCGCAGATACCAAATACT
GTCCTTCTAGTGTAGCCGTAGTTAGGCCACCACTTCAAGAACTCTGTAGCACCGCCTACATACCTCGCTC
TGCTAATCCTGTTACCAGTGGCTGCTGCCAGTGGCGATAAGTCGTGTCTTACCGGGTTGGACTCAAGACG
ATAGTTACCGGATAAGGCGCAGCGGTCGGGCTGAACGGGGGGTTCGTGCACACAGCCCAGCTTGGAGCGA
ACGACCTACACCGAACTGAGATACCTACAGCGTGAGCTATGAGAAAGCGCCACGCTTCCCGAAGGGAGAA
AGGCGGACAGGTATCCGGTAAGCGGCAGGGTCGGAACAGGAGAGCGCACGAGGGAGCTTCCAGGGGGAAA
CGCCTGGTATCTTTATAGTCCTGTCGGGTTTCGCCACCTCTGACTTGAGCGTCGATTTTTGTGATGCTCG
TCAGGGGGGCGGAGCCTATGGAAAAACGCCAGCAACGCGGCCTTTTTACGGTTCCTGGCCTTTTGCTGGC
CTTTTGCTCACATGTTCTTTCCTGCGTTATCCCCTGATTCTGTGGATAACCGTATTACCGCCTTTGAGTG
AGCTGATACCGCTCGCCGCAGCCGAACGACCGAGCGCAGCGAGTCAGTGAGCGAGGAAGCGGAAGAGCGC
CTGATGCGGTATTTTCTCCTTACGCATCTGTGCGGTATTTCACACCGCATAAATTCCGACACCATCGAAT
GGCGCAAAACCTTTCGCGGTATGGCATGATAGCGCCCGGAAGAGAGTCAATTCAGGGTGGTGAATGTGAA
ACCAGTAACGTTATACGATGTCGCAGAGTATGCCGGTGTCTCTTATCAGACCGTTTCCCGCGTGGTGAAC
CAGGCCAGCCACGTTTCTGCGAAAACGCGGGAAAAAGTGGAAGCGGCGATGGCGGAGCTGAATTACATTC
CCAACCGCGTGGCACAACAACTGGCGGGCAAACAGTCGTTGCTGATTGGCGTTGCCACCTCCAGTCTGGC
CCTGCACGCGCCGTCGCAAATTGTCGCGGCGATTAAATCTCGCGCCGATCAACTGGGTGCCAGCGTGGTG
GTGTCGATGGTAGAACGAAGCGGCGTCGAAGCCTGTAAAGCGGCGGTGCACAATCTTCTCGCGCAACGCG
TCAGTGGGCTGATCATTAACTATCCGCTGGATGACCAGGATGCCATTGCTGTGGAAGCTGCCTGCACTAA
TGTTCCGGCGTTATTTCTTGATGTCTCTGACCAGACACCCATCAACAGTATTATTTTCTCCCATGAAGAC
GGTACGCGACTGGGCGTGGAGCATCTGGTCGCATTGGGTCACCAGCAAATCGCGCTGTTAGCGGGCCCAT
TAAGTTCTGTCTCGGCGCGTCTGCGTCTGGCTGGCTGGCATAAATATCTCACTCGCAATCAAATTCAGCC
GATAGCGGAACGGGAAGGCGACTGGAGTGCCATGTCCGGTTTTCAACAAACCATGCAAATGCTGAATGAG
GGCATCGTTCCCACTGCGATGCTGGTTGCCAACGATCAGATGGCGCTGGGCGCAATGCGCGCCATTACCG
AGTCCGGGCTGCGCGTTGGTGCGGATATCTCGGTAGTGGGATACGACGATACCGAAGACAGCTCATGTTA
TATCCCGCCGTTAACCACCATCAAACAGGATTTTCGCCTGCTGGGGCAAACCAGCGTGGACCGCTTGCTG
CAACTCTCTCAGGGCCAGGCGGTGAAGGGCAATCAGCTGTTGCCCGTCTCACTGGTGAAAAGAAAAACCA
CGCTAGCGCCCAATACGCAAACCGCCTCTCCCCGCGCGTTGGCCGATTCATTAATGCAGCTGGCACGACA
GGTTTCCCGACTGGAAAGCGGGCAGTGAGCGCAACGCAATTAATGTAAGTTAGCTCACTCATTAGGCACC
CCAGGCTTTACACTTTATGCTTCCGGCTCGTATGTTGTGTGGAATTGTGAGCGGATAACAATTTCACACA
GGAAACAGCTATGACCATGATTACGGATTCACTGGCCGTCGTTTTACAACGTCGTGACTGGGAAAACCCT
GGCGTTACCCAACTTAATCGCCTTGCAGCACATCCCCCTTTCGCCAGCTGGCGTAATAGCGAAGAGGCCC
GCACCGATCGCCCTTCCCAACAGTTGCGCAGCCTGAATGGCGAATGGCGCTTTGCCTGGTTTCCGGCACC
AGAAGCGGTGCCGGAAAGCTGGCTGGAGTGCGATCTTCCTGAGGCCGATACTGTCGTCGTCCCCTCAAAC
TGGCAGATGCACGGTTACGATGCGCCCATCTACACCAACGTGACCTATCCCATTACGGTCAATCCGCCGT
TTGTTCCCACGGAGAATCCGACGGGTTGTTACTCGCTCACATTTAATGTTGATGAAAGCTGGCTACAGGA
AGGCCAGACGCGAATTATTTTTGATGGCGTTGGAATTA
